Addgene plasmid #159877: pCFJ2369 - intron GG1 - 250bp
Purpose: Golden Gate compatible intron with PATCs for reduced germline silencing
Depositing lab: Christian Froekjaer-Jensen. Depositing organization: King Abdullah University of Science and Technology (KAUST). Publication: Engineering rules that minimize germline silencing of transgenes in simple extrachromosomal arrays in C. elegans. Aljohani MD, El Mouridi S, Priyadarshini M, Vargas-Velazquez AM, Frokjaer-Jensen C. Nat Commun. 2020 Dec 9;11(1):6300. doi: 10.1038/s41467-020-19898-0. PubMed 33298957.
Backbone
  Vector backbone: pDONR221
  Vector type: Worm Expression
Growth in bacteria
  Bacterial resistance: Kanamycin, 50 μg/mL
  Growth temperature: 37°C
  Growth strain: DH5alpha
  Copy number: High Copy
Gene/Insert
  Gene/Insert name: intron GG1 - 250bp
  Species: C. elegans (nematode)
  Mutation: Not applicable
  Cloning method: Gateway Cloning
Terms and licenses: Academic/Nonprofit Terms; Industry Terms: Not Available to Industry
Depositor comments: See www.wormbuilder.org for more information.
How to cite: pCFJ2369 - intron GG1 - 250bp was a gift from Christian Froekjaer-Jensen (Addgene plasmid # 159877 ; http://n2t.net/addgene:159877 ; RRID:Addgene_159877)
