[The description below was written by a language model from this plasmid's Addgene catalogue record and pLannotate feature annotations shown in this document.]
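Description:
pCFJ2369 - intron GG1 - 250bp is a small (about 2.8 kb) Gateway entry-type plasmid built on the pDONR221 backbone. It serves as a parts donor for assembling C. elegans transgenes rather than as a complete expression vector. It is maintained in E. coli through a high-copy ColE1/pUC-type origin and selected with kanamycin via the KanR (aminoglycoside phosphotransferase) gene. The annotated backbone also includes the rrnB T1 and T2 transcription terminators upstream of the cloning site, which insulate the insert from read-through transcription, a T7 promoter next to attL2, and short residual lacI and lacZα fragments with no evident functional role.

The payload lies between the attL1 and attL2 recombination sites, showing that the insert was introduced by a Gateway BP reaction. The feature table leaves this roughly 280 bp interval unannotated, but the catalogue entry identifies the insert as a 250 bp C. elegans intron, "GG1", that contains PATCs and is Golden Gate compatible. PATCs (periodic An/Tn clusters) are a non-coding sequence signature enriched in the introns of germline-expressed nematode genes and are associated with resistance to transgene silencing. Placing such introns within a transgene's coding sequence is intended to reduce germline silencing, and the associated work focuses on simple extrachromosomal arrays. Golden Gate compatibility suggests the intron can be released with a type IIS restriction enzyme and ligated seamlessly into a designed position in a synthetic gene. The record does not state which enzyme or overhangs are used, and no promoter, coding sequence or reporter for worm expression is present on the plasmid itself.
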