Features (pLannotate 1.2.2; 9 found; start..end, strand, type, name):
    121..213     +  CDS            lacI (fragment): lac repressor; lacI; The lac repressor binds to the lac operator to inhibit transcription in E. coli. This inhibition can be relieved by adding lactose or isopropyl-β-D-thiogalactopyranoside (IPTG).
    268..295     -  terminator     rrnB T2 terminator: transcription terminator T2 from the E. coli rrnB gene
    427..470     +  terminator     rrnB T1 terminator: Escherichia coli rrnB; transcription terminator T1 from the E. coli rrnB gene
    517..553     -  CDS            lacZα (fragment): LacZα fragment of β-galactosidase; lacZ fragment
    569..668     +  protein_bind   attL1: mutant version of attL; recombination site for the Gateway® LR reaction LR Clonase™
    950..1049    -  protein_bind   attL2: mutant version of attL; recombination site for the Gateway® LR reaction LR Clonase™
   1067..1085    -  promoter       T7 promoter: promoter for bacteriophage T7 RNA polymerase
   1219..2028    +  CDS            KanR: aminoglycoside phosphotransferase; aph(3')-Ia; confers resistance to kanamycin in bacteria or G418 (Geneticin®) in eukaryotes
   2175..2763    +  rep_origin     ori: high-copy-number ColE1/pMB1/pBR322/pUC origin of replication
>Addgene plasmid #159877 | pCFJ2369 - intron GG1 - 250bp | addgene full sequence | sequence record 319150 | Addgene NGS Result
CTTTCCTGCGTTATCCCCTGATTCTGTGGATAACCGTATTACCGCCTTTGAGTGAGCTGATACCGCTCGC
CGCAGCCGAACGACCGAGCGCAGCGAGTCAGTGAGCGAGGAAGCGGAAGAGCGCCCAATACGCAAACCGC
CTCTCCCCGCGCGTTGGCCGATTCATTAATGCAGCTGGCACGACAGGTTTCCCGACTGGAAAGCGGGCAG
TGAGCGCAACGCAATTAATACGCGTACCGCTAGCCAGGAAGAGTTTGTAGAAACGCAAAAAGGCCATCCG
TCAGGATGGCCTTCTGCTTAGTTTGATGCCTGGCAGTTTATGGCGGGCGTCCTGCCCGCCACCCTCCGGG
CCGTTGCTTCACAACGTTCAAATCCGCTCCCGGCGGATTTGTCCTACTCAGGAGAGCGTTCACCGACAAA
CAACAGATAAAACGAAAGGCCCAGTCTTCCGACTGAGCCTTTCGTTTTATTTGATGCCTGGCAGTTCCCT
ACTCTCGCGTTAACGCTAGCATGGATGTTTTCCCAGTCACGACGTTGTAAAACGACGGCCAGTCTTAAGC
TCGGGCCCCAAATAATGATTTTATTTTGACTGATAGTGACCTGTTCGTTGCAACAAATTGATGAGCAATG
CTTTTTTATAATGCCAACTTTGTACAAAAAAGCAGGCTGGTCTCATTCTTTGGATTTTCTGGATGGAAAA
CTGTGGAAAAATGGATTTTTCCACTAAAAACCTGAATTTTTAACTCAAAAATTGATTTTTTTAACTCAAA
AATTGAATTTTTAATTCAAAAATTGAATTTTTAATTCAAAAATTGAATTTTTAACTCAAAAATTGAATTT
TTAATTCAAAAATTGAATTTTTAACTCAAAAATTGAATTTTTAACTCAAAAATTGATTTTTTAACTCAAA
AATTGATTTTTTAACTCAAAAAATTCGATAGAAGAGACCACCCAGCTTTCTTGTACAAAGTTGGCATTAT
AAGAAAGCATTGCTTATCAATTTGTTGCAACGAACAGGTCACTATCAGTCAAAATAAAATCATTATTTGC
CATCCAGCTGATATCCCCTATAGTGAGTCGTATTACATGGTCATAGCTGTTTCCTGGCAGCTCTGGCCCG
TGTCTCAAAATCTCTGATGTTACATTGCACAAGATAAAAATATATCATCATGAACAATAAAACTGTCTGC
TTACATAAACAGTAATACAAGGGGTGTTATGAGCCATATTCAACGGGAAACGTCGAGGCCGCGATTAAAT
TCCAACATGGATGCTGATTTATATGGGTATAAATGGGCTCGCGATAATGTCGGGCAATCAGGTGCGACAA
TCTATCGCTTGTATGGGAAGCCCGATGCGCCAGAGTTGTTTCTGAAACATGGCAAAGGTAGCGTTGCCAA
TGATGTTACAGATGAGATGGTCAGACTAAACTGGCTGACGGAATTTATGCCTCTTCCGACCATCAAGCAT
TTTATCCGTACTCCTGATGATGCATGGTTACTCACCACTGCGATCCCCGGAAAAACAGCATTCCAGGTAT
TAGAAGAATATCCTGATTCAGGTGAAAATATTGTTGATGCGCTGGCAGTGTTCCTGCGCCGGTTGCATTC
GATTCCTGTTTGTAATTGTCCTTTTAACAGCGATCGCGTATTTCGCCTCGCTCAGGCGCAATCACGAATG
AATAACGGTTTGGTTGATGCGAGTGATTTTGATGACGAGCGTAATGGCTGGCCTGTTGAACAAGTCTGGA
AAGAAATGCATAAACTTTTGCCATTCTCACCGGATTCAGTCGTCACTCATGGTGATTTCTCACTTGATAA
CCTTATTTTTGACGAGGGGAAATTAATAGGTTGTATTGATGTTGGACGAGTCGGAATCGCAGACCGATAC
CAGGATCTTGCCATCCTATGGAACTGCCTCGGTGAGTTTTCTCCTTCATTACAGAAACGGCTTTTTCAAA
AATATGGTATTGATAATCCTGATATGAATAAATTGCAGTTTCATTTGATGCTCGATGAGTTTTTCTAATC
AGAATTGGTTAATTGGTTGTAACACTGGCAGAGCATTACGCTGACTTGACGGGACGGCGCAAGCTCATGA
CCAAAATCCCTTAACGTGAGTTACGCGTCGTTCCACTGAGCGTCAGACCCCGTAGAAAAGATCAAAGGAT
CTTCTTGAGATCCTTTTTTTCTGCGCGTAATCTGCTGCTTGCAAACAAAAAAACCACCGCTACCAGCGGT
GGTTTGTTTGCCGGATCAAGAGCTACCAACTCTTTTTCCGAAGGTAACTGGCTTCAGCAGAGCGCAGATA
CCAAATACTGTTCTTCTAGTGTAGCCGTAGTTAGGCCACCACTTCAAGAACTCTGTAGCACCGCCTACAT
ACCTCGCTCTGCTAATCCTGTTACCAGTGGCTGCTGCCAGTGGCGATAAGTCGTGTCTTACCGGGTTGGA
CTCAAGACGATAGTTACCGGATAAGGCGCAGCGGTCGGGCTGAACGGGGGGTTCGTGCACACAGCCCAGC
TTGGAGCGAACGACCTACACCGAACTGAGATACCTACAGCGTGAGCTATGAGAAAGCGCCACGCTTCCCG
AAGGGAGAAAGGCGGACAGGTATCCGGTAAGCGGCAGGGTCGGAACAGGAGAGCGCACGAGGGAGCTTCC
AGGGGGAAACGCCTGGTATCTTTATAGTCCTGTCGGGTTTCGCCACCTCTGACTTGAGCGTCGATTTTTG
TGATGCTCGTCAGGGGGGCGGAGCCTATGGAAAAACGCCAGCAACGCGGCCTTTTTACGGTTCCTGGCCT
TTTGCTGGCCTTTTGCTCACATGTT
